>Addgene plasmid #221539 | 1203S-5'+3’dmDR-NT(22)-GFP-bGHpolyA | addgene full sequence | sequence record 437451 | Addgene NGS Result
TTGAGATCCTTTTTTTCTGCGCGTAATCTGCTGCTTGCAAACAAAAAAACCACCGCTACCAGCGGTGGTT
TGTTTGCCGGATCAAGAGCTACCAACTCTTTTTCCGAAGGTAACTGGCTTCAGCAGAGCGCAGATACCAA
ATACTGTTCTTCTAGTGTAGCCGTAGTTAGGCCACCACTTCAAGAACTCTGTAGCACCGCCTACATACCT
CGCTCTGCTAATCCTGTTACCAGTGGCTGCTGCCAGTGGCGATAAGTCGTGTCTTACCGGGTTGGACTCA
AGACGATAGTTACCGGATAAGGCGCAGCGGTCGGGCTGAACGGGGGGTTCGTGCACACAGCCCAGCTTGG
AGCGAACGACCTACACCGAACTGAGATACCTACAGCGTGAGCTATGAGAAAGCGCCACGCTTCCCGAAGG
GAGAAAGGCGGACAGGTATCCGGTAAGCGGCAGGGTCGGAACAGGAGAGCGCACGAGGGAGCTTCCAGGG
GGAAACGCCTGGTATCTTTATAGTCCTGTCGGGTTTCGCCACCTCTGACTTGAGCGTCGATTTTTGTGAT
GCTCGTCAGGGGGGCGGAGCCTATGGAAAAACGCCAGCAACGCGGCCTTTTTACGGTTCCTGGCCTTTTG
CTGGCCTTTTGCTCACATGTTCTTTCCTGCGTTATCCCCTGATTCTGTGGATAACCGTATTACCGCCTTT
GAGTGAGCTGATACCGCTCGCCGCAGCCGAACGACCGAGCGCAGCGAGTCAGTGAGCGAGGAAGCGGAAG
AGCGCCCAATACGCAAACCGCCTCTTCCCGCGCGTTGGCCGATTCATTAATGCAGCTGGCACGACAGGTT
TCCCGACTGGAAAGCGGGCAGTGAGCGCAACGCAATTAATGTGAGTTAGCTCACTCATTAGGCATCCTAG
GCTTTACACTTTATGCTTCCGGCTCGTATGTTGTGTGGAATTGTGAGCGGATAACAATTTCACACAGGAA
ACAGCTATGACCATGATTACGCCAAGCTCTAGCTAGAGGTCGACGGTATCGAGCCCCAGCTGGTTCTTTC
CGCCTCAGAAGCCATAGAGCCCACCGCATCCCCAGCATGCCTGCTATTGTCTTCCCAATCCTCCCCCTTG
CTGTCCTGCCCCACCCCACCCCCCAGAATAGAATGACACCTACTCAGACAATGCGATGCAATTTCCTCAT
TTTATTAGGAAAGGACAGTGGGAGTGGCACCTTCCAGGGTCAAGGAAGGCACGGGGGAGGGGCAAACAAC
AGATGGCTGGCAACTAGAAGGCACAGTCGAGGCTGATCAGCGGGTTTAAACTCAATGGTGATGGTGATGA
TGGTTCCGTGACATCAAAAATACAAGGGCTACCAGGTAGGTTCCGTGACATCAAACCGGTTACTTGTACA
GCTCGTCCATGCCGAGAGTGATCCCGGCGGCGGTCACGAACTCCAGCAGGACCATGTGATCGCGCTTCTC
GTTGGGGTCTTTGCTCAGGGCGGACTGGGTGCTCAGGTAGTGGTTGTCGGGCAGCAGCACGGGGCCGTCG
CCGATGGGGGTGTTCTGCTGGTAGTGGTCGGCGAGCTGCACGCTGCCGTCCTCGATGTTGTGGCGGATCT
TGAAGTTCACCTTGATGCCGTTCTTCTGCTTGTCGGCCATGATATAGACGTTGTGGCTGTTGTAGTTGTA
CTCCAGCTTGTGCCCCAGGATGTTGCCGTCCTCCTTGAAGTCGATGCCCTTCAGCTCGATGCGGTTCACC
AGGGTGTCGCCCTCGAACTTCACCTCGGCGCGGGTCTTGTAGTTGCCGTCGTCCTTGAAGAAGATGGTGC
GCTCCTGGACGTAGCCTTCGGGCATGGCGGACTTGAAGAAGTCGTGCTGCTTCATGTGGTCGGGGTAGCG
GCTGAAGCACTGCACTCCATAGGTCAGGGTGGTCACGAGGGTGGGCCAGGGCACGGGCAGCTTGCCGGTG
GTGCAGATGAACTTCAGGGTCAGCTTGCCGTAGGTGGCATCGCCCTCGCCCTCGCCGGACACGCTGAACT
TGTGGCCGTTTACGTCGCCGTCCAGCTCGACCAGGATGGGCACCACCCCGGTGAACAGCTCCTCGCCCTT
GCTCACCATGCGGCCGCGTTCCGTGACATCAAAAATACAAGGGCTACCAGGTAGGTTCCGTGACATCAAG
GATCTCTAGCGGATCTGACGGTTCACTAAACCAGCTCTGCTTATATAGACCTCCCACCGTACACGCCTAC
CGCCCATTTGCGTCAATGGGGCGGAGTTGTTACGACATTTTGGAAAGTCCCGTTGATTTTGGTGCCAAAA
CAAACTCCCATTGACGTCAATGGGGTGGAGACTTGGAAATCCCCGTGAGTCAAACCGCTATCCACGCCCA
TTGATGTACTGCCAAAACCGCATCACCATGGTAATAGCGATGACTAATACGTAGATGTACTGCCAAGTAG
GAAAGTCCCATAAGGTCATGTACTGGGCATAATGCCAGGCGGGCCATTTACCGTCATTGACGTCAATAGG
GGGCGTACTTGGCATATGATACACTTGATGTACTGCCAAGTGGGCAGTTTACCGTAAATACTCCACCCAT
TGACGTCAATGGAAAGTCCCTATTGGCGTTACTATGGGAACATACGTCATTATTGACGTCAATGGGCGGG
GGTCGTTGGGCGGTCAGCCAGGCGGGCCATTTACCGTAAGTTATGTAACGCGGAACTCCATATATGGGCT
ATGAACTAATGACCCCGTAATTGATTACTATTAATAACTAGTCAATAATCAATGTCAACGCGTATATCTG
GCCCGTACATCGCGAAGCAGCGCAAAACGCCTAACCCTAAGCAGATTCTTCATGCAATTGTCGGTCAAGC
CTTGCCTTGTTGTAGCTTAAATTTTGCTCGCGCACTACTCAGCGACCTCCAACACACAAGCAGGGAGCAG
ATACTGGCTTAACTATGCGGCATCAGAGCAGATTGTACTGAGAGTCGACCCTAGGGGATCGGGAGATCGA
TCTCCCGATCCGTCGACGTCAGGTGGCACTTTTCGGGGAAATGTGCGCGGAACCCCTATTTGTTTATTTT
TCTAAATACATTCAAATATGTATCCGCTCATGAGACAATAACCCTGATAAATGCTTCAATAATATTGAAA
AAGGAAGAGTATGAGTATTCAACATTTCCGTGTCGCCCTTATTCCCTTTTTTGCGGCATTTTGCCTTCCT
GTTTTTGCTCACCCAGAAACGCTGGTGAAAGTAAAAGATGCTGAAGATCAGTTGGGTGCACGAGTGGGTT
ACATCGAACTGGATCTCAACAGCGGTAAGATCCTTGAGAGTTTTCGCCCCGAAGAACGTTTTCCAATGAT
GAGCACTTTTAAAGTTCTGCTATGTGGCGCGGTATTATCCCGTATTGACGCCGGGCAAGAGCAACTCGGT
CGCCGCATACACTATTCTCAGAATGACTTGGTTGAGTACTCACCAGTCACAGAAAAGCATCTTACGGATG
GCATGACAGTAAGAGAATTATGCAGTGCTGCCATAACCATGAGTGATAACACTGCGGCCAACTTACTTCT
GACAACGATCGGAGGACCGAAGGAGCTAACCGCTTTTTTGCACAACATGGGGGATCATGTAACTCGCCTT
GATCGTTGGGAACCGGAGCTGAATGAAGCCATACCAAACGACGAGCGTGACACCACGATGCCTGTAGCAA
TGGCAACAACGTTGCGCAAACTATTAACTGGCGAACTACTTACTCTAGCTTCCCGGCAACAATTAATAGA
CTGGATGGAGGCGGATAAAGTTGCAGGACCACTTCTGCGCTCGGCCCTTCCGGCTGGCTGGTTTATTGCT
GATAAATCTGGAGCCGGTGAGCGTGGGTCTCGCGGTATCATTGCAGCACTGGGGCCAGATGGTAAGCCCT
CCCGTATCGTAGTTATCTACACGACGGGGAGTCAGGCAACTATGGATGAACGAAATAGACAGATCGCTGA
GATAGGTGCCTCACTGATTAAGCATTGGTAACTGTCAGACCAAGTTTACTCATATATACTTTAGATTGAT
TTAAAACTTCATTTTTAATTTAAAAGGATCTAGGTGAAGATCCTTTTTGATAATCTCATGACCAAAATCC
CTTAACGTGAGTTTTCGTTCCACTGAGTGTCAGACCCCGTAGAAAAGATCAAAGGATCTTC
Features (pLannotate 1.2.2; 14 found; start..end, strand, type, name):
      1..589     +  rep_origin     ori: high-copy-number ColE1/pMB1/pBR322/pUC origin of replication
    772..864     +  CDS            lacI (fragment): lac repressor; lacI; The lac repressor binds to the lac operator to inhibit transcription in E. coli. This inhibition can be relieved by adding lactose or isopropyl-β-D-thiogalactopyranoside (IPTG).
    877..898     +  protein_bind   CAP binding site: CAP binding activates transcription in the presence of cAMP. E. coli catabolite activator protein
    913..943     +  promoter       lac promoter: promoter for the E. coli lac operon
    951..967     +  protein_bind   lac operator: The lac repressor binds to the lac operator to inhibit transcription in E. coli. This inhibition can be relieved by adding lactose or isopropyl-β-D-thiogalactopyranoside (IPTG). lac repressor encoded by lacI
   1016..1032    -  misc_feature   MCS (fragment): pBluescript multiple cloning site
   1037..1058    -  promoter       SV40 promoter (fragment): SV40 enhancer and early promoter
   1062..1286    -  polyA_signal   bGH poly(A) signal: bovine growth hormone polyadenylation signal
   1393..2109    -  CDS            EGFP: EGFP is a basic (constitutively fluorescent) green fluorescent protein published in 1996, derived from Aequorea victoria. It is reported to be a rapidly-maturing weak dimer with moderate acid sensitivity.
   2203..2406    -  promoter       CMV promoter: human cytomegalovirus (CMV) immediate early promoter
   2407..2786    -  enhancer       CMV enhancer: human cytomegalovirus immediate early enhancer
   2941..2985    +  misc_feature   bom (fragment): basis of mobility region from pBR322
   3056..3160    +  promoter       AmpR promoter: bla
   3161..4021    +  CDS            AmpR: β-lactamase; bla; confers resistance to ampicillin, carbenicillin, and related antibiotics
