[The description below was written by a language model from this plasmid's Addgene catalogue record and pLannotate feature annotations shown in this document.]
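Description:
1203S-5'+3'dmDR-NT(22)-GFP-bGHpolyA is a small (about 4.2 kb) mammalian expression plasmid built on a pCMV backbone that serves as an EGFP reporter. It is propagated in E. coli through a high-copy ColE1/pUC-type origin of replication and selected with ampicillin via a β-lactamase (AmpR) gene driven by its own bla promoter. The backbone also carries cloning-vector remnants with no evident role in the reporter: a lacI fragment, CAP binding site, lac promoter and operator, a short piece of a pBluescript multiple cloning site, a small SV40 promoter fragment and a fragment of the pBR322 bom region.

The payload is a single transcription unit on the reverse strand in which the human cytomegalovirus immediate-early enhancer and promoter drive the EGFP coding sequence, terminated by the bovine growth hormone polyadenylation signal. According to the catalogue entry, the EGFP transcript is flanked at both its 5' and 3' ends by an array consisting of two processed 15-nt direct repeats with a non-targeting spacer between them (the name suggests a 22-nt spacer). These short elements are not called out in the automated feature table, but unannotated gaps of roughly 90 to 100 nt lie between the CMV promoter and EGFP and between EGFP and the bGH signal, which is where such sequences would be expected to sit.

Direct repeat and spacer arrangements of this kind resemble CRISPR guide RNA arrays, so the construct probably tests how such elements in the untranslated regions affect reporter expression, with fluorescence as the readout. The record does not name the CRISPR effector involved or the specific assay.
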