Addgene plasmid #221539: 1203S-5'+3’dmDR-NT(22)-GFP-bGHpolyA
Purpose: EGFP reporter construct with double processed direct repeats (15nt) and a non-target spacer in between at 5' and 3' end
Depositing lab: Omar Akbari. Depositing organization: University of California, San Diego (UCSD).
Backbone
  Vector backbone: pCMV
  Vector type: Mammalian Expression
Growth in bacteria
  Bacterial resistance: Ampicillin, 100 μg/mL
  Growth temperature: 37°C
  Growth strain: DH5alpha
  Copy number: Unknown
Gene/Insert
  Gene/Insert name: eGFP
Terms and licenses: Academic/Nonprofit Terms; Industry Terms: Not Available to Industry
How to cite: 1203S-5'+3’dmDR-NT(22)-GFP-bGHpolyA was a gift from Omar Akbari (Addgene plasmid # 221539 ; http://n2t.net/addgene:221539 ; RRID:Addgene_221539)
